>Addgene plasmid #154134 | Tn7 integration plasmid | addgene full sequence | sequence record 306811 | Addgene NGS Result
CTTCTAATAAGGGGATCTTGAAGTTCCTATTCCGAAGTTCCTATTCTCTAGAAAGTATAGGAACTTCGAA
GCAGCTCCAGCCTACACAATCGCTCAAGACGTGTAATGCTGCAATCTGCATGCAAGCTTGGCACTGGCCA
CGCAAAAAGGCCATCCGTCAGGATGGCCTTCTGCTTAATTTGATGCCTGGCAGTTTATGGCGGGCGTCCT
GCCCGCCACCCTCCGGGCCGTTGCTTCGCAACGTTCAAATCCGCTCCCGGCGGATTTGTCCTACTCAGGA
GAGCGTTCACCGACAAACAACAGATAAAACGAAAGGCCCAGTCTTTCGACTGAGCCTTTCGTTTTATTTG
ATGCCTGGCAGTTCCCTACTCTCGCATGGGGAGACCCCACACTACCATCGGGGGGCCCAGATCCTCTACG
CCGGACGCATCGTGGCCTGTGGGCGGACAATAAAGTCTTAAACTGAACAAAATAGATCTAAACTATGACA
ATAAAGTCTTAAACTAGACAGAATAGTTGTAAACTGAAATCAGTCCAGTTATGCTGTGAAAAAGCATACT
GGACTTTTGTTATGGCTAAAGCAAACTCTTCATTTTCTGAAGTGCAAATTGCCCGTCGTATTAAAGAGGG
GCGTGGGGTCGACGCGGCCGTGGCGCGCCTCCTAGGCCGGATGAAGGCACGAACCCAGTGGACATAAGCC
TGTTCGGTTCGTAAGCTGTAATGCAAGTAGCGTATGCGCTCACGCAACTGGTCCAGAACCTTGACCGAAC
GCAGCGGTGGTAACGGCGCAGTGGCGGTTTTCATGGCTTGTTATGACTGTTTTTTTGGGGTACAGTCTAT
GCCTCGGGCATCCAAGCAGCAAGCGCGTTACGCCGTGGGTCGATGTTTGATGTTATGGAGCAGCAACGAT
GTTACGCAGCAGGGCAGTCGCCCTAAAACAAAGTTAAACATCATGAGGGAAGCGGTGATCGCCGAAGTAT
CGACTCAACTATCAGAGGTAGTTGGCGTCATCGAGCGCCATCTCGAACCGACGTTGCTGGCCGTACATTT
GTACGGCTCCGCAGTGGATGGCGGCCTGAAGCCACACAGTGATATTGATTTGCTGGTTACGGTGACCGTA
AGGCTTGATGAAACAACGCGGCGAGCTTTGATCAACGACCTTTTGGAAACTTCGGCTTCCCCTGGAGAGA
GCGAGATTCTCCGCGCTGTAGAAGTCACCATTGTTGTGCACGACGACATCATTCCGTGGCGTTATCCAGC
TAAGCGCGAACTGCAATTTGGAGAATGGCAGCGCAATGACATTCTTGCAGGTATCTTCGAGCCAGCCACG
ATCGACATTGATCTGGCTATCTTGCTGACAAAAGCAAGAGAACATAGCGTTGCCTTGGTAGGTCCAGCGG
CGGAGGAACTCTTTGATCCGGTTCCTGAACAGGATCTATTTGAGGCGCTAAATGAAACCTTAACGCTATG
GAACTCGCCGCCCGACTGGGCTGGCGATGAGCGAAATGTAGTGCTTACGTTGTCCCGCATTTGGTACAGC
GCAGTAACCGGCAAAATCGCGCCGAAGGATGTCGCTGCCGACTGGGCAATGGAGCGCCTGCCGGCCCAGT
ATCAGCCCGTCATACTTGAAGCTAGACAGGCTTATCTTGGACAAGAAGAAGATCGCTTGGCCTCGCGCGC
AGATCAGTTGGAAGAATTTGTCCACTACGTGAAAGGCGAGATCACCAAGGTAGTCGGCAAATAACTCGAG
TGGCGGCCGCTATTGAGGGATCTGATTAATTAAAACGTGGCTTACTAGGATCCGATATCATTTAAATCTA
GGGATAACAGGGTAATACTAGTGTCGACCAACCAGATAAGTGAAATCTAGTTCCAAACTATTTTGTCATT
TTTAATTTTCGTATTAGCTTACGACGCTACACCCAGTTCCCATCTATTTTGTCACTCTTCCCTAAATAAT
CCTTAAAAACTCCATTTCCACCCCTCCCAGTTCCCAACTATTTTGTCCGCCCACAGGCTGAAAGCGCTAT
TTCTTCCAGAATTGCCATGATTTTTTCCCCACGGGAGGCGTCACTGGCTCCCGTGTTGTCGGCCTGTCAG
ACCAAGTTTACTCATATATACTTTAGATTGATTTAAAACTTCATTTTTAATTTTTGCGGCCGGCCGCAAG
ATCCGGCCACGATGCGTCCGGCGTAGAGGATCTGAAGATCAGCAGTTCAACCTGTTGATAGTACGTACTA
AGCTCTCATGTTTCACGTACTAAGCTCTCATGTTTAACGTACTAAGCTCTCATGTTTAACGAACTAAACC
CTCATGGCTAACGTACTAAGCTCTCATGGCTAACGTACTAAGCTCTCATGTTTCACGTACTAAGCTCTCA
TGTTTGAACAATAAAATTAATATAAATCAGCAACTTAAATAGCCTCTAAGGTTTTAAGTTTTATAAGAAA
AAAAAGAATATATAAGGCTTTTAAAGCTTTTAAGGTTTAACGGTTGTGGACAACAAGCCAGGGATGTAAC
GCACTGAGAAGCCCTTAGAGCCTCTCAAAGCAATTTTGAGTGACACAGGAACACTTAACGGCTGACATGG
GAATTAGCCATGGCAAAGCCTCGCAATCCAGTGCAAAGCTAGCTTCTTCGTCTGTTTCTACTGGTATTGG
CACAAACCTGATTCCAATTTGAGCAAGGCTATGTGCCATCTCGATACTCGTTCTTAACTCAACAGAAGAT
GCTTTGTGCATACAGCCCCTCGTTTATTATTTATCTCCTCAGCCAGCCGCTGTGCTTTCAGTGGATTTCG
GATAACAGAAAGGCCGGGAAATACCCAGCCTCGCTTTGTAACGGAGTAGAGACGAAAGTGATTGCGCCTA
CCCGGATATTATCGTGAGGATGCGTCATCGCCATTAATTCACTGATCAGTGATAAGCTGTCAAACATGAG
AATTAATTCCGGGGATCCGTCGACCTGCAGTTCGAAGTTCCTATTCTCTAGAAAGTATAGGAACTTCAGA
GCGCTTTTGAAGCTCACGCTGCCGCAAGCACTCAGGGCGCAAGGGCTGCTAAAGGAAGCGGAACACGTAG
AAAGCCAGTCCGCAGAAACGGTGCTGACCCCGGATGAATGTCAGCTACTGGGCTATCTGGACAAGGGAAA
ACGCAAGCGCAAAGAGAAAGCAGGTAGCTTGCAGTGGGCTTACATGGCGATAGCTAGACTGGGCGGTTTT
ATGGACAGCAAGCGAACCGGAATTGCCAGCTGGGGCGCCCTCTGGTAAGGTTGGGAAGCCCTGCAAAGTA
AACTGGATGGCTTTCTTGCCGCCAAGGATCTGATGGCGCAGGGGATCAAGATCTGATCAAGAGACAGGAT
GAGGATCGTTTCGCATGATTGAACAAGATGGATTGCACGCAGGTTCTCCGGCCGCTTGGGTGGAGAGGCT
ATTCGGCTATGACTGGGCACAACAGACAATCGGCTGCTCTGATGCCGCCGTGTTCCGGCTGTCAGCGCAG
GGGCGCCCGGTTCTTTTTGTCAAGACCGACCTGTCCGGTGCCCTGAATGAACTGCAGGACGAGGCAGCGC
GGCTATCGTGGCTGGCCACGACGGGCGTTCCTTGCGCAGCTGTGCTCGACGTTGTCACTGAAGCGGGAAG
GGACTGGCTGCTATTGGGCGAAGTGCCGGGGCAGGATCTCCTGTCATCTCACCTTGCTCCTGCCGAGAAA
GTATCCATCATGGCTGATGCAATGCGGCGGCTGCATACGCTTGATCCGGCTACCTGCCCATTCGACCACC
AAGCGAAACATCGCATCGAGCGAGCACGTACTCGGATGGAAGCCGGTCTTGTCGATCAGGATGATCTGGA
CGAAGAGCATCAGGGGCTCGCGCCAGCCGAACTGTTCGCCAGGCTCAAGGCGCGCATGCCCGACGGCGAG
GATCTCGTCGTGACCCATGGCGATGCCTGCTTGCCGAATATCATGGTGGAAAATGGCCGCTTTTCTGGAT
TCATCGACTGTGGCCGGCTGGGTGTGGCGGACCGCTATCAGGACATAGCGTTGGCTACCCGTGATATTGC
TGAAGAGCTTGGCGGCGAATGGGCTGACCGCTTCCTCGTGCTTTACGGTATCGCCGCTCCCGATTCGCAG
CGCATCGCCTTCTATCGCCTTCTTGACGAGTT
Features (pLannotate 1.2.2; 13 found; start..end, strand, type, name):
     20..67      +  protein_bind   FRT: FLP-mediated recombination occurs in the 8-bp core sequence TCTAGAAA (Turan and Bode, 2011). FLP recombinase from the Saccharomyces cerevisiae 2μ plasmid
    145..172     -  terminator     rrnB T2 terminator: transcription terminator T2 from the E. coli rrnB gene
    264..350     -  terminator     rrnB T1 terminator: Escherichia coli rrnB; transcription terminator T1 from the E. coli rrnB gene
    438..636     -  mobile_element Tn7R (fragment): mini-Tn7 element (right end of the Tn7 transposon) Tn7
    691..714     +  promoter       Pc promoter (fragment): intI1 (promoter lies within the coding sequence); class 1 integron promoter
    890..946     +  CDS            GmR (fragment): gentamycin acetyltransferase; aacC1; confers resistance to gentamycin
    953..1744    +  CDS            SmR: aminoglycoside adenylyltransferase (Murphy, 1985); aadA; confers resistance to spectinomycin and streptomycin
   1850..2015    -  mobile_element Tn7L: mini-Tn7 element (left end of the Tn7 transposon) Tn7
   2199..2587    +  rep_origin     R6K γ ori: γ replication origin from E. coli plasmid R6K; requires the R6K initiator protein pi for replication
   2648..2894    -  terminator     λ tL3 terminator: transcription terminator tL3 from phage λ
   2974..3007    +  protein_bind   FRT (minimal): supports FLP-mediated excision but not integration (Turan and Bode, 2011) FLP recombinase from the Saccharomyces cerevisiae 2μ plasmid
   3014..3343    +  CDS            tnpA (fragment): TN5P_ECOLX - Also known as tnp. Experimental evidence at protein level: Swiss-Prot protein existence level 1. Mediates transposition of transposon Tn5 by a 'cut and paste' mechanism. First, the monomeric transposase binds the 19 bp inverted DNA repeats flanking the transposon. Then, dimerization of the DNA- bound transposase creates a synaptic DNA complex. After nicking of the first DNA strand, excision of the transposon proceeds through a series of intermediates. The transposase then mediates the insertion of the transposon at a new site by strand transfer. The activity of the wild- type tran
   3375..4       +  CDS            neo (across the origin): KKA2_KLEPN - Also known as kan, nptII. Experimental evidence at protein level: Swiss-Prot protein existence level 1. Resistance to kanamycin, neomycin, paromomycin, ribostamycin, butirosin and gentamicin B. From Klebsiella pneumoniae.
