[The description below was written by a language model from this plasmid's Addgene catalogue record and pLannotate feature annotations shown in this document.]
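Description:
The Tn7 integration plasmid is a small (about 4.1 kb), low-copy bacterial suicide vector built for site-specific delivery of DNA into the E. coli chromosome by Tn7 transposition. Its only replication origin is R6K γ, which requires the π initiator protein. It can therefore be maintained only in pir+ host strains and is lost on transfer into ordinary pir-negative recipients, so that marker retention reports chromosomal integration. Propagation is selected with kanamycin and spectinomycin.

The transposable segment is bounded by the Tn7 right end (annotated as a fragment) and left end. Between these arms the feature table places an aadA aminoglycoside adenylyltransferase gene conferring spectinomycin and streptomycin resistance. Upstream of it lie remnants of a class 1 integron Pc promoter and a short gentamicin acetyltransferase fragment, presumably carried over from the source cassette. The catalogue entry states that a restriction site is provided for inserting a barcode-carrying cassette, but its position is not annotated. No Tn7 transposase genes appear in the table, so the transposition functions must be supplied from elsewhere.

Outside the arms, the backbone carries a neo (nptII) kanamycin resistance gene preceded by a Tn5 transposase fragment. This cassette is flanked by a full FRT site and a minimal FRT site, which would in principle permit FLP-mediated excision. The rrnB T1/T2 and λ tL3 terminators insulate these backbone elements from read-through transcription. Because kanamycin resistance lies outside the Tn7 ends, it can be used to distinguish genuine transposition events from retained plasmid.

The associated work used the plasmid to build chromosomally barcoded E. coli populations for high-resolution tracking of lineage diversity. The sequenced record is about 30 nt longer than the catalogued size.
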