Addgene plasmid #154134: Tn7 integration plasmid
Purpose: Suicidal integration plasmid with the Tn7 arms, streptomycin and kanamycin resistance genes and the restriction site to clone the barcode-carrying cassette.
Depositing lab: Shimon Bershtein. Depositing organization: Ben-Gurion University. Publication: Chromosomal barcoding of E. coli populations reveals lineage diversity dynamics at high resolution. Jasinska W, Manhart M, Lerner J, Gauthier L, Serohijos AWR, Bershtein S. Nat Ecol Evol. 2020 Feb 24. pii: 10.1038/s41559-020-1103-z. doi: 10.1038/s41559-020-1103-z. PubMed 32094541.
Backbone
  Vector backbone: R6K gamma pir + dependent origin of replication
  Backbone size w/o insert (bp): 2996
  Total vector size (bp): 4132
  Vector type: Bacterial Expression
Growth in bacteria
  Bacterial resistance: Kanamycin and Spectinomycin, 50 & 50 μg/mL
  Growth temperature: 37°C
  Growth strain: Pir+
  Copy number: Low Copy
Gene/Insert 1
  Gene/Insert name: left and right end of Tn7 arm
  Species: Tn7
  Insert size (bp): 444
  Promoter: no
  Cloning method: Gibson Cloning
  Sequencing primers: 5′ tcttgcggccggccgc; 3′ ttgaagctagacaggcttatcttgg
Gene/Insert 2
  Gene/Insert name: Spectinomycin resistant gene (alt name: spnR)
  Species: Streptomyces spectabilis
  Insert size (bp): 792
  Promoter: Spectinomycin resistance gene promoter
  Cloning method: Gibson Cloning
  Sequencing primers: 5′ agtttggaactagatttcac; 3′ tcagtccagttatgctgtgaaaaagc
Resource information
  A portion of this plasmid was derived from a plasmid made by: Jesse Lerner
Terms and licenses: Academic/Nonprofit Terms; Industry Terms: Not Available to Industry
How to cite: Tn7 integration plasmid was a gift from Shimon Bershtein (Addgene plasmid # 154134 ; http://n2t.net/addgene:154134 ; RRID:Addgene_154134)
